Addgene plasmid #16183: pENTR-QK1
Depositing lab: Huda Zoghbi. Depositing organization: Baylor College of Medicine. Publication: A protein-protein interaction network for human inherited ataxias and disorders of Purkinje cell degeneration. Lim J, Hao T, Shaw C, Patel AJ, Szabo G, Rual JF, Fisk CJ, Li N, Smolyar A, Hill DE, Barabasi AL, Vidal M, Zoghbi HY. Cell. 2006 May 19. 125(4):801-14. 10.1016/j.cell.2006.03.032 PubMed 16713569.
Backbone
  Vector backbone: pDONR223
  Backbone size w/o insert (bp): 5005
  Vector type: Mammalian Expression
Growth in bacteria
  Bacterial resistance: Spectinomycin, 50 μg/mL
  Growth temperature: 37°C
  Growth strain: DH5alpha
  Copy number: High Copy
Gene/Insert
  Gene/Insert name: Quaking (alt name: QK1)
  Species: H. sapiens (human)
  Insert size (bp): 1023
  Entrez Gene: QKI (a.k.a. Hqk, QK, QK1, QK3, hqkI)
  Cloning method: Gateway Cloning; 5′ cloning site attP1 (destroyed during cloning); 3′ cloning site attP2 (destroyed during cloning)
  Sequencing primers: 5′ M13F; 3′ M13R
Terms and licenses: Academic/Nonprofit Terms; Industry Terms: Not Available to Industry
Depositor comments: Full-length human cDNAs were amplified using PCR primers and cloned into the pDONR223 "Donor" vector using the Gateway system as described (Rual et al., 2004), resulting in "Entry" clones. Reverse primers do not include stop codons. Forward primer: 5'-GGGGACAACTTTGTACAAAAAAGTTGGC ATGGTCGGGGAAATGGAAAC-3'. Reverse primer: 5'-GGGGACAACTTTGTACAAGAAAGTTGG GTTGCCGGTGGCGGCTCG-3'.
How to cite: pENTR-QK1 was a gift from Huda Zoghbi (Addgene plasmid # 16183 ; http://n2t.net/addgene:16183 ; RRID:Addgene_16183)
