[The description below was written by a language model from this plasmid's Addgene catalogue record and pLannotate feature annotations shown in this document.]
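Description:
pENTR-QK1 is a Gateway entry clone carrying the full-length human QKI (Quaking, QK1) open reading frame in the pDONR223 donor backbone. The 1,023 bp cDNA was PCR-amplified with att-tailed primers and recombined into pDONR223, which destroys the attP1/attP2 sites and leaves the insert flanked by attL sites. The automated annotation labels the upstream site attL3 and the downstream one attL2; given the attP1 cloning site, the upstream element is presumably the attL1-type site. The reverse primer omits the stop codon, so the ORF is open at its 3′ end and can be fused in frame to C-terminal tags once moved into a suitable destination vector. QKI encodes an RNA-binding protein that regulates mRNA stability, splicing, export and translation, with a central role in oligodendrocyte maturation and myelination.

The sequenced plasmid is 3,810 nt, consistent with replacement of the donor cassette by the insert. It replicates in E. coli from a high-copy ColE1/pUC-type origin and is selected with spectinomycin through the aadA (SmR) gene, which lies downstream of a class 1 integron Pc promoter fragment and a residual gentamicin-resistance fragment. rrnB T1 and T2 terminators sit upstream of the cloning region to insulate it from read-through transcription, and a T7 promoter lies just beyond the downstream att site, pointing back toward the insert. Small lacZα and lacI fragments are backbone remnants. Although catalogued as a mammalian expression vector, the feature table shows no mammalian promoter or polyadenylation signal. The plasmid serves as a shuttle for LR recombination into expression vectors and was generated as part of an ORF collection for mapping protein–protein interactions among human ataxia-related proteins.
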