Features (pLannotate 1.2.2; 12 found; start..end, strand, type, name):
      1..28      -  terminator     rrnB T2 terminator: transcription terminator T2 from the E. coli rrnB gene
    160..203     +  terminator     rrnB T1 terminator: Escherichia coli rrnB; transcription terminator T1 from the E. coli rrnB gene
    250..286     -  CDS            lacZα (fragment): LacZα fragment of β-galactosidase; lacZ fragment
    303..398     +  protein_bind   attL3: mutant version of attL; recombination site for the Gateway® LR reaction LR Clonase™
    401..1423    +  CDS            QKI: QKI_HUMAN - Also known as HKQ. Experimental evidence at protein level: Swiss-Prot protein existence level 1. RNA-binding protein that plays a central role in myelinization (PubMed:16641098). Binds to the 5'-NACUAAY-N(1,20)-UAAY- 3' RNA core sequence. Regulates target mRNA stability (PubMed:23630077). In addition, acts by regulating pre-mRNA splicing, mRNA export and protein translation. Required to protect and promote stability of mRNAs such as MBP and CDKN1B. Regulator of oligodendrocyte differentiation and maturation in the brain that may play a role in myelin and oligodendrocyte dysfunction
   1422..1521    -  protein_bind   attL2: mutant version of attL; recombination site for the Gateway® LR reaction LR Clonase™
   1539..1557    -  promoter       T7 promoter: promoter for bacteriophage T7 RNA polymerase
   1747..1770    +  promoter       Pc promoter (fragment): intI1 (promoter lies within the coding sequence); class 1 integron promoter
   1946..2002    +  CDS            GmR (fragment): gentamycin acetyltransferase; aacC1; confers resistance to gentamycin
   2009..2800    +  CDS            SmR: aminoglycoside adenylyltransferase (Murphy, 1985); aadA; confers resistance to spectinomycin and streptomycin
   2893..3481    +  rep_origin     ori: high-copy-number ColE1/pMB1/pBR322/pUC origin of replication
   3664..3756    +  CDS            lacI (fragment): lac repressor; lacI; The lac repressor binds to the lac operator to inhibit transcription in E. coli. This inhibition can be relieved by adding lactose or isopropyl-β-D-thiogalactopyranoside (IPTG).
>Addgene plasmid #16183 | pENTR-QK1 | addgene full sequence | sequence record 329564 | Addgene NGS Result
AAAAGGCCATCCGTCAGGATGGCCTTCTGCTTAGTTTGATGCCTGGCAGTTTATGGCGGGCGTCCTGCCC
GCCACCCTCCGGGCCGTTGCTTCACAACGTTCAAATCCGCTCCCGGCGGATTTGTCCTACTCAGGAGAGC
GTTCACCGACAAACAACAGATAAAACGAAAGGCCCAGTCTTCCGACTGAGCCTTTCGTTTTATTTGATGC
CTGGCAGTTCCCTACTCTCGCGTTAACGCTAGCATGGATGTTTTCCCAGTCACGACGTTGTAAAACGACG
GCCAGTCTTAAGCTCGGGCCCCAAATAATGATTTTATTTTGACTGATAGTGACCTGTTCGTTGCAACAAA
TTGATGAGCAATGCTTTTTTATAATGCCAACTTTGTACAAAAAAGTTGGCATGGTCGGGGAAATGGAAAC
GAAGGAGAAGCCGAAGCCCACCCCAGATTACCTGATGCAGCTGATGAACGACAAGAAGCTCATGAGCAGC
CTGCCCAACTTCTGCGGGATCTTCAACCACCTCGAGCGGCTGCTGGACGAAGAAATTAGCAGAGTACGGA
AAGACATGTACAATGACACATTAAATGGCAGTACAGAGAAAAGGAGTGCAGAATTGCCTGATGCTGTGGG
ACCTATTGTTCAGTTACAAGAGAAACTTTATGTGCCTGTAAAAGAATACCCAGATTTTAATTTTGTTGGG
AGAATCCTTGGACCTAGAGGACTTACAGCCAAACAACTTGAAGCAGAAACCGGATGTAAAATCATGGTCC
GAGGCAAAGGCTCAATGAGGGATAAAAAAAAGGAGGAGCAAAATAGAGGCAAGCCCAATTGGGAGCATCT
AAATGAAGATTTACATGTACTAATCACTGTGGAAGATGCTCAGAACAGAGCAGAAATCAAATTGAAGAGA
GCAGTTGAAGAAGTGAAGAAATTATTGGTACCTGCAGCAGAAGGAGAAGACAGCCTGAAGAAGATGCAGC
TGATGGAGCTTGCGATTCTGAATGGCACCTACAGAGATGCCAACATTAAATCACCAGCCCTTGCCTTTTC
TCTTGCAGCAACAGCCCAGGCTGCTCCAAGGATCATTACTGGGCCTGCGCCGGTTCTCCCACCAGCTGCC
CTGCGTACTCCTACGCCAGCTGGCCCTACCATAATGCCTTTGATCAGACAAATACAGACCGCTGTCATGC
CAAACGGAACTCCTCACCCAACTGCTGCAATAGTTCCTCCAGGGCCCGAAGCTGGTTTAATCTATACACC
CTATGAGTACCCCTACACATTGGCACCAGCTACATCAATCCTTGAGTATCCTATTGAACCTAGTGGTGTA
TTAGGTGCGGTGGCTACTAAAGTTCGAAGGCACGATATGCGTGTCCATCCTTACCAAAGGATTGTGACCG
CAGACCGAGCCGCCACCGGCAACCCAACTTTCTTGTACAAAGTTGGCATTATAAGAAAGCATTGCTTATC
AATTTGTTGCAACGAACAGGTCACTATCAGTCAAAATAAAATCATTATTTGCCATCCAGCTGATATCCCC
TATAGTGAGTCGTATTACATGGTCATAGCTGTTTCCTGGCAGCTCTGGCCCGTGTCTCAAAATCTCTGAT
GTTACATTGCACAAGATAAAAATATATCATCATGCCTCCTCTAGACCAGCCAGGACAGAAATGCCTCGAC
TTCGCTGCTACCCAAGGTTGCCGGGTGACGCACACCGTGGAAACGGATGAAGGCACGAACCCAGTGGACA
TAAGCCTGTTCGGTTCGTAAGCTGTAATGCAAGTAGCGTATGCGCTCACGCAACTGGTCCAGAACCTTGA
CCGAACGCAGCGGTGGTAACGGCGCAGTGGCGGTTTTCATGGCTTGTTATGACTGTTTTTTTGGGGTACA
GTCTATGCCTCGGGCATCCAAGCAGCAAGCGCGTTACGCCGTGGGTCGATGTTTGATGTTATGGAGCAGC
AACGATGTTACGCAGCAGGGCAGTCGCCCTAAAACAAAGTTAAACATTATGAGGGAAGCGGTGATCGCCG
AAGTATCGACTCAACTATCAGAGGTAGTTGGCGTCATCGAGCGCCATCTCGAACCGACGTTGCTGGCCGT
ACATTTGTACGGCTCCGCAGTGGATGGCGGCCTGAAGCCACACAGTGATATTGATTTGCTGGTTACGGTG
ACCGTAAGGCTTGATGAAACAACGCGGCGAGCTTTGATCAACGACCTTTTGGAAACTTCGGCTTCCCCTG
GAGAGAGCGAGATTCTCCGCGCTGTAGAAGTCACCATTGTTGTGCACGACGACATCATTCCGTGGCGTTA
TCCAGCTAAGCGCGAACTGCAATTTGGAGAATGGCAGCGCAATGACATTCTTGCAGGTATCTTCGAGCCA
GCCACGATCGACATTGATCTGGCTATCTTGCTGACAAAAGCAAGAGAACATAGCGTTGCCTTGGTAGGTC
CAGCGGCGGAGGAACTCTTTGATCCGGTTCCTGAACAGGATCTATTTGAGGCGCTAAATGAAACCTTAAC
GCTATGGAACTCGCCGCCCGACTGGGCTGGCGATGAGCGAAATGTAGTGCTTACGTTGTCCCGCATTTGG
TACAGCGCAGTAACCGGCAAAATCGCGCCGAAGGATGTCGCTGCCGACTGGGCAATGGAGCGCCTGCCGG
CCCAGTATCAGCCCGTCATACTTGAAGCTAGACAGGCTTATCTTGGACAAGAAGAAGATCGCTTGGCCTC
GCGCGCAGATCAGTTGGAAGAATTTGTCCACTACGTGAAAGGCGAGATCACCAAGGTAGTCGGCAAATAA
CCCTCGAGCCACCCATGACCAAAATCCCTTAACGTGAGTTACGCGTCGTTCCACTGAGCGTCAGACCCCG
TAGAAAAGATCAAAGGATCTTCTTGAGATCCTTTTTTTCTGCGCGTAATCTGCTGCTTGCAAACAAAAAA
ACCACCGCTACCAGCGGTGGTTTGTTTGCCGGATCAAGAGCTACCAACTCTTTTTCCGAAGGTAACTGGC
TTCAGCAGAGCGCAGATACCAAATACTGTTCTTCTAGTGTAGCCGTAGTTAGGCCACCACTTCAAGAACT
CTGTAGCACCGCCTACATACCTCGCTCTGCTAATCCTGTTACCAGTGGCTGCTGCCAGTGGCGATAAGTC
GTGTCTTACCGGGTTGGACTCAAGACGATAGTTACCGGATAAGGCGCAGCGGTCGGGCTGAACGGGGGGT
TCGTGCACACAGCCCAGCTTGGAGCGAACGACCTACACCGAACTGAGATACCTACAGCGTGAGCTATGAG
AAAGCGCCACGCTTCCCGAAGGGAGAAAGGCGGACAGGTATCCGGTAAGCGGCAGGGTCGGAACAGGAGA
GCGCACGAGGGAGCTTCCAGGGGGAAACGCCTGGTATCTTTATAGTCCTGTCGGGTTTCGCCACCTCTGA
CTTGAGCGTCGATTTTTGTGATGCTCGTCAGGGGGGCGGAGCCTATGGAAAAACGCCAGCAACGCGGCCT
TTTTACGGTTCCTGGCCTTTTGCTGGCCTTTTGCTCACATGTTCTTTCCTGCGTTATCCCCTGATTCTGT
GGATAACCGTATTACCGCCTTTGAGTGAGCTGATACCGCTCGCCGCAGCCGAACGACCGAGCGCAGCGAG
TCAGTGAGCGAGGAAGCGGAAGAGCGCCCAATACGCAAACCGCCTCTCCCCGCGCGTTGGCCGATTCATT
AATGCAGCTGGCACGACAGGTTTCCCGACTGGAAAGCGGGCAGTGAGCGCAACGCAATTAATACGCGTAC
CGCTAGCCAGGAAGAGTTTGTAGAAACGCA
