>Addgene plasmid #16183 | pENTR-QK1 | addgene partial sequence | sequence record 22484 | M13F
GCNGCCATATGTTTTTTTTGACTGATAGTGACCTGTTCGTTGCAACAAATTGATGAGCAATGCTTTTTTA
TAATGCCAACTTTGTACAAAAAAGTTGGCATGGTCGGGGAAATGGAAACGAAGGAGAAGCCGAAGCCCAC
CCCAGATTACCTGATGCAGCTGATGAACGACAAGAAGCTCATGAGCAGCCTGCCCAACTTCTGCGGGATC
TTCAACCACCTCGAGCGGCTGCTGGACGAAGAAATTAGCAGAGTACGGAAAGACATGTACAATGACACAT
TAAATGGCAGTACAGAGAAAAGGAGTGCAGAATTGCCTGATGCTGTGGGACCTATTGTTCAGTTACAAGA
GAAACTTTATGTGCCTGTAAAAGAATACCCAGATTTTAATTTTGTTGGGAGAATCCTTGGACCTAGAGGA
CTTACAGCCAAACAACTTGAAGCAGAAACCGGATGTAAAATCATGGTCCGAGGCAAAGGCTCAATGAGGG
ATAAAAAAAAGGAGGAGCAAAATAGAGGCAAGCCCAATTGGGAGCATCTAAATGAAGATTTACATGTACT
AATCACTGTGGAAGATGCTCAGAACAGAGCAGAAATCAAATTGAAGAGAGCAGTTGAAGAAGTGAAGAAA
TTATTGGTACCTGCAGCAGAAGGAGAAGACAGCCTGAAGAAGATGCAGCTGATGGAGCTTGCGATTCTGA
ATGGCACCTACAGAGATGCCAACATTAAATCACCAGCCCTTGCCTTTTCTCTTGCAGCAACAGCCCAGGC
TGCTCCAAGGATCATTACTGGGCCTGCGCCGGTTCTCCCACCAGCTGCCCTGCGTACTCCTACGCCAGCT
GGCCCTACCATAATGCCTTTGATCAGACAAATACAGACCGCTGTCATGCCAAACGGAACTCCTCNCCCAA
CTGCTGCAATAGTTTCCTCCAGGGCCCGAAGCTGGNTTAATCTNTACNCCCTATGAGTTCCCCTTACACA
TTGGCCNCCAGCTACATCAATCCCTGGAGTATCCTATTGNAACCTAGTGGTGNTATTAGGGTGCGGGGGN
CCTACTAAAGTTCG
